>Addgene plasmid #91670 | pPN287 | addgene full sequence | sequence record 180538 | Addgene NGS Result
GAGGGCCTATTTCCCATGATTCCTTCATATTTGCATATACGATACAAGGCTGTTAGAGAGATAATTGGAA
TTAATTTGACTGTAAACACAAAGATATTAGTACAAAATACGTGACGTAGAAAGTAATAATTTCTTGGGTA
GTTTGCAGTTTTAAAATTATGTTTTAAAATGGACTATCATATGCTTACCGTAACTTGAAAGTATTTCGAT
TTCTTGGCTTTATATATCTTGTGGAAAGGACGAAACACCGGCCCGACCAGCTCTACAGCCGTTTTAGAGC
TAGAAATAGCAAGTTAAAATAAGGCTAGTCCGTTATCAACTTGAAAAAGTGGCACCGAGTCGGTGCTTTT
TTAAGCTTGGCGTAATCATGGTCATAGCTGTTTCCTGTGTGAAATTGTTATCCGCTCACAATTCCACACA
ACATACGAGCCGGAAGCATAAAGTGTAAAGCCTGGGGTGCCTAATGAGTGAGCTAACTCACATTAATTGC
GTTGCGCTCACTGCCCGCTTTCCAGTCGGGAAACCTGTCGTGCCAGCTGCATTAATGAATCGGCCAACGC
GCGGGGAGAGGCGGTTTGCGTATTGGGCGCTCTTCCGCTTCCTCGCTCACTGACTCGCTGCGCTCGGTCG
TTCGGCTGCGGCGAGCGGTATCAGCTCACTCAAAGGCGGTAATACGGTTATCCACAGAATCAGGGGATAA
CGCAGGAAAGAACATGTGAGCAAAAGGCCAGCAAAAGGCCAGGAACCGTAAAAAGGCCGCGTTGCTGGCG
TTTTTCCATAGGCTCCGCCCCCCTGACGAGCATCACAAAAATCGACGCTCAAGTCAGAGGTGGCGAAACC
CGACAGGACTATAAAGATACCAGGCGTTTCCCCCTGGAAGCTCCCTCGTGCGCTCTCCTGTTCCGACCCT
GCCGCTTACCGGATACCTGTCCGCCTTTCTCCCTTCGGGAAGCGTGGCGCTTTCTCATAGCTCACGCTGT
AGGTATCTCAGTTCGGTGTAGGTCGTTCGCTCCAAGCTGGGCTGTGTGCACGAACCCCCCGTTCAGCCCG
ACCGCTGCGCCTTATCCGGTAACTATCGTCTTGAGTCCAACCCGGTAAGACACGACTTATCGCCACTGGC
AGCAGCCACTGGTAACAGGATTAGCAGAGCGAGGTATGTAGGCGGTGCTACAGAGTTCTTGAAGTGGTGG
CCTAACTACGGCTACACTAGAAGAACAGTATTTGGTATCTGCGCTCTGCTGAAGCCAGTTACCTTCGGAA
AAAGAGTTGGTAGCTCTTGATCCGGCAAACAAACCACCGCTGGTAGCGGTGGTTTTTTTGTTTGCAAGCA
GCAGATTACGCGCAGAAAAAAAGGATCTCAAGAAGATCCTTTGATCTTTTCTACGGGGTCTGACGCTCAG
TGGAACGAAAACTCACGTTAAGGGATTTTGGTCATGAGATTATCAAAAAGGATCTTCACCTAGATCCTTT
TAAATTAAAAATGAAGTTTTAAATCAATCTAAAGTATATATGAGTAAACTTGGTCTGACAGTTACCAATG
CTTAATCAGTGAGGCACCTATCTCAGCGATCTGTCTATTTCGTTCATCCATAGTTGCCTGACTCCCCGTC
GTGTAGATAACTACGATACGGGAGGGCTTACCATCTGGCCCCAGTGCTGCAATGATACCGCGAGACCCAC
GCTCACCGGCTCCAGATTTATCAGCAATAAACCAGCCAGCCGGAAGGGCCGAGCGCAGAAGTGGTCCTGC
AACTTTATCCGCCTCCATCCAGTCTATTAATTGTTGCCGGGAAGCTAGAGTAAGTAGTTCGCCAGTTAAT
AGTTTGCGCAACGTTGTTGCCATTGCTACAGGCATCGTGGTGTCACGCTCGTCGTTTGGTATGGCTTCAT
TCAGCTCCGGTTCCCAACGATCAAGGCGAGTTACATGATCCCCCATGTTGTGCAAAAAAGCGGTTAGCTC
CTTCGGTCCTCCGATCGTTGTCAGAAGTAAGTTGGCCGCAGTGTTATCACTCATGGTTATGGCAGCACTG
CATAATTCTCTTACTGTCATGCCATCCGTAAGATGCTTTTCTGTGACTGGTGAGTACTCAACCAAGTCAT
TCTGAGAATAGTGTATGCGGCGACCGAGTTGCTCTTGCCCGGCGTCAATACGGGATAATACCGCGCCACA
TAGCAGAACTTTAAAAGTGCTCATCATTGGAAAACGTTCTTCGGGGCGAAAACTCTCAAGGATCTTACCG
CTGTTGAGATCCAGTTCGATGTAACCCACTCGTGCACCCAACTGATCTTCAGCATCTTTTACTTTCACCA
GCGTTTCTGGGTGAGCAAAAACAGGAAGGCAAAATGCCGCAAAAAAGGGAATAAGGGCGACACGGAAATG
TTGAATACTCATACTCTTCCTTTTTCAATATTATTGAAGCATTTATCAGGGTTATTGTCTCATGAGCGGA
TACATATTTGAATGTATTTAGAAAAATAAACAAATAGGGGTTCCGCGCACATTTCCCCGAAAAGTGCCAC
CTGACGTCTAAGAAACCATTATTATCATGACATTAACCTATAAAAATAGGCGTATCACGAGGCCCTTTCG
TCTCGCGCGTTTCGGTGATGACGGTGAAAACCTCTGACACATGCAGCTCCCGGAGACGGTCACAGCTTGT
CTGTAAGCGGATGCCGGGAGCAGACAAGCCCGTCAGGGCGCGTCAGCGGGTGTTGGCGGGTGTCGGGGCT
GGCTTAACTATGCGGCATCAGAGCAGATTGTACTGAGAGTGCACCATATGCGGTGTGAAATACCGCACAG
ATGCGTAAGGAGAAAATACCGCATCAGGCGCCATTCGCCATTCAGGCTGCGCAACTGTTGGGAAGGGCGA
TCGGTGCGGGCCTCTTCGCTATTACGCCAGCTGGCGAAAGGGGGATGTGCTGCAAGGCGATTAAGTTGGG
TAACGCCAGGGTTTTCCCAGTCACGACGTTGTAAAACGACGGCCAGTGAATTCGAGCTCGGTACCCGGGG
ATCCGTTAATTAA
Features (pLannotate 1.2.2; 13 found; start..end, strand, type, name):
      1..241     +  promoter       U6 promoter: RNA polymerase III promoter for human U6 snRNA
    271..346     +  misc_RNA       gRNA scaffold: guide RNA scaffold for the Streptococcus pyogenes CRISPR/Cas9 system
    395..411     -  protein_bind   lac operator: The lac repressor binds to the lac operator to inhibit transcription in E. coli. This inhibition can be relieved by adding lactose or isopropyl-β-D-thiogalactopyranoside (IPTG). lac repressor encoded by lacI
    419..449     -  promoter       lac promoter: promoter for the E. coli lac operon
    464..485     -  protein_bind   CAP binding site: CAP binding activates transcription in the presence of cAMP. E. coli catabolite activator protein
    498..590     -  CDS            lacI (fragment): lac repressor; lacI; The lac repressor binds to the lac operator to inhibit transcription in E. coli. This inhibition can be relieved by adding lactose or isopropyl-β-D-thiogalactopyranoside (IPTG).
    773..1361    -  rep_origin     ori: high-copy-number ColE1/pMB1/pBR322/pUC origin of replication
   1532..2392    -  CDS            AmpR: β-lactamase; bla; confers resistance to ampicillin, carbenicillin, and related antibiotics
   2393..2497    -  promoter       AmpR promoter: bla
   2592..2627    +  CDS            rop (fragment): Rop protein, which maintains plasmids at low copy number; rop
   2729..2828    +  misc_feature   bom (fragment): basis of mobility region from pBR322
   2834..2991    -  CDS            lacZα (fragment): LacZα fragment of β-galactosidase; lacZ fragment
   2988..3014    +  misc_feature   MCS (fragment): pUC18/19 multiple cloning site
