[The description below was written by a language model from this plasmid's Addgene catalogue record and pLannotate feature annotations shown in this document.]
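Description:
pPN287 is a small (about 3.0 kb) CRISPR guide RNA expression plasmid built on a pUC19 backbone into which a human U6 promoter cassette has been placed. It is propagated in E. coli as a high-copy plasmid through the ColE1/pUC-type origin of replication and is selected with ampicillin via the β-lactamase gene and its native promoter. The remaining annotated elements are leftovers of the pUC19 framework with no role in the construct's function. These include the lac promoter, operator and CAP binding site, fragments of lacZα, lacI, rop and bom, and a partial multiple cloning site.

The payload is a single-guide RNA directed against human SLC45A1. A roughly 20-nucleotide spacer was inserted between two BbsI sites, which were destroyed during cloning. This places it directly downstream of the U6 promoter and upstream of the Streptococcus pyogenes Cas9 guide RNA scaffold. U6 is an RNA polymerase III promoter, so it drives strong expression of short, uncapped, non-polyadenylated transcripts in mammalian cells, giving a complete sgRNA with the targeting sequence fused to the Cas9-binding scaffold.

The plasmid carries no Cas9 gene, no mammalian selection marker and no reporter, so the nuclease must be supplied from a separate source. According to the record, it comes from a scaled CRISPR editing effort in human pluripotent stem cells aimed at studying genes linked to psychiatric disease, and its stated purpose is simply to express the SLC45A1-targeting sgRNA.
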