Addgene plasmid #91670: pPN287
Purpose: Express sgRNA targeting human SLC45A1
Depositing lab: Lindy Barrett. Depositing organization: Broad Institute. Publication: A Scaled Framework for CRISPR Editing of Human Pluripotent Stem Cells to Study Psychiatric Disease. Hazelbaker DZ, Beccard A, Bara AM, Dabkowski N, Messana A, Mazzucato P, Lam D, Manning D, Eggan K, Barrett LE. Stem Cell Reports. 2017 Oct 10;9(4):1315-1327. doi: 10.1016/j.stemcr.2017.09.006. PubMed 29020615.
Backbone
  Vector backbone: pUC19-U6 promoter
  Vector type: CRISPR
Growth in bacteria
  Bacterial resistance: Ampicillin, 100 μg/mL
  Growth temperature: 37°C
  Growth strain: DH5alpha
  Copy number: High Copy
Gene/Insert
  Gene/Insert name: SLC45A1 (alt name: NM_001080397.2)
  gRNA/shRNA sequence: GCCCGACCAGCTCTACAGCC
  Species: H. sapiens (human)
  Insert size (bp): 21
  Entrez Gene: SLC45A1 (a.k.a. DNB5, IDDNPF, PAST-A)
  Promoter: U6
  Cloning method: Restriction Enzyme; 5′ cloning site BbsI (destroyed during cloning); 3′ cloning site BbsI (destroyed during cloning)
  Sequencing primers: 5′ M13F (-21)
Terms and licenses: Academic/Nonprofit Terms; Industry Terms: Not Available to Industry
How to cite: pPN287 was a gift from Lindy Barrett (Addgene plasmid # 91670 ; http://n2t.net/addgene:91670 ; RRID:Addgene_91670)
